Addgene plasmid #133178: pOPS0537
Purpose: Reporter plasmid with a 12-nucleotide specific "barcode" sequence. This plasmid is not available as an individual bacterial stab, but can be requested as part of the Plasmid-ID Kit (Kit #1000000168 ).
Depositing lab: Philip Poole. Depositing organization: University of Oxford. Publication: Optimizing Rhizobium-legume symbioses by simultaneous measurement of rhizobial competitiveness and N2 fixation in nodules. Mendoza-Suarez MA, Geddes BA, Sanchez-Canizares C, Ramirez-Gonzalez RH, Kirchhelle C, Jorrin B, Poole PS. Proc Natl Acad Sci U S A. 2020 May 5;117(18):9822-9831. doi: 10.1073/pnas.1921225117. Epub 2020 Apr 21. PubMed 32317381.
Backbone
  Vector backbone: pOGG026 (Addgene ID 113992)
  Vector type: Bacterial Expression
Growth in bacteria
  Bacterial resistance: Kanamycin, 50 μg/mL
  Growth temperature: 37°C
  Growth strain: ST18 (S17 delta pir delta hemA)
  Copy number: Low Copy
Gene/Insert
  Gene/Insert name: PU module (PsNifH from pOGG043), SC module (sfGFP from pOGG037), and T module (TGTGAATTCGGA and universal primer binding site)
  Species: Synthetic
  Mutation: Domesticated for Golden Gate cloning
  Cloning method: Unknown
Terms and licenses: Academic/Nonprofit Terms; Industry Terms: Not Available to Industry
Depositor comments: The only difference is the sequence: TGTGAATTCGGA . Please note that this plasmid may require a unique bacterial strain, so make sure to confirm that you can also obtain the appropriate growth strain. Please contact us or contact our distributors if you have any questions. This plasmid is not available as an individual bacterial stab, but can be requested as part of the Plasmid-ID Kit (Kit #1000000168 ).
How to cite: pOPS0537 was a gift from Philip Poole (Addgene plasmid # 133178)
