[The description below was written by a language model from this plasmid's Addgene catalogue record and pLannotate feature annotations shown in this document.]
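Description:
pOPS0537 is a low-copy, broad-host-range bacterial reporter plasmid of about 7 kb, built by Golden Gate assembly in the pOGG026 backbone and distributed as one member of a barcoded "Plasmid-ID" set. The backbone is of the RK2/IncP type. It carries oriV with the trfA replication initiator gene and an incP oriT, so the plasmid can be mobilised by conjugation from a donor E. coli strain into other Gram-negative bacteria. It also has the par stability region, comprising parA, parB and the parDE toxin–antitoxin pair. This region promotes plasmid maintenance through partitioning and post-segregational killing of plasmid-free cells, which helps where antibiotic selection cannot be applied. Selection is by kanamycin, conferred by aphA1 (nptI). The automated annotation also lists short fragments of Tn5 transposase, CloDF13 ori and lacZα, which appear to be backbone or cloning remnants rather than functional parts.

The payload consists of three modules. The promoter module is PsNifH, which the feature table does not annotate but which presumably lies in the gap upstream of the reporter. The coding module is superfolder GFP. The terminator-position module holds a plasmid-specific 12-nucleotide barcode and a universal primer binding site. Lambda t0 and rrnB T1 terminators flank the cassette region and insulate it from surrounding transcription. The parts were domesticated for Golden Gate cloning, and the depositor notes that the barcode is the only difference between this plasmid and its siblings in the kit. According to the associated publication title, the set is used in Rhizobium–legume studies to measure rhizobial competitiveness and nitrogen fixation in nodules at the same time. In that design the barcode would identify the strain, and sfGFP driven by the nifH promoter would serve as the fixation-linked reporter.
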