Features (pLannotate 1.2.2; 14 found; start..end, strand, type, name):
      9..103     +  terminator     lambda t0 terminator: transcription terminator from phage lambda
    213..1025    +  CDS            aphA1: KKA1_ECOLX - Also known as nptI. Protein inferred from homology: Swiss-Prot protein existence level 3. Resistance to kanamycin and structurally-related aminoglycosides, including amikacin. From Escherichia coli.
   1179..1287    +  oriT           oriT: incP origin of transfer
   1348..2496    -  CDS            trfA: trans-acting replication protein that binds to and activates oriV
   2548..2829    -  CDS            tnpA (fragment): TN5P_ECOLX - Also known as tnp. Experimental evidence at protein level: Swiss-Prot protein existence level 1. Mediates transposition of transposon Tn5 by a 'cut and paste' mechanism. First, the monomeric transposase binds the 19 bp inverted DNA repeats flanking the transposon. Then, dimerization of the DNA- bound transposase creates a synaptic DNA complex. After nicking of the first DNA strand, excision of the transposon proceeds through a series of intermediates. The transposase then mediates the insertion of the transposon at a new site by strand transfer. The activity of the wild- type tran
   2889..3420    -  rep_origin     oriV: incP origin of replication
   3476..3511    -  rep_origin     CloDF13 ori (fragment): Plasmids containing the CloDF13 (CDF) origin of replication can be propagated in E. coli cells that contain additional plasmids with compatible origins.
   3635..3943    -  CDS            parE: PARE_ECOLX - Experimental evidence at protein level: Swiss-Prot protein existence level 1. Toxin component of a type II toxin-antitoxin (TA) system involved in plasmid partition. Acts by inhibiting DNA gyrase, converting supercoiled plasmid DNA into a singly cleaved linear form in an ATP-dependent fashion. To do so it probably interacts with one of the gyrase subunits. Gyrase inhibition is prevented by antitoxin ParD, and is reversed in vitro by incubation with ParD. In cells that have lost the plasmid filamentation and growth inhibition occur; this is suppressed when ParD is supplied in trans
   3943..4191    -  CDS            parD: PARD_ECOLX - Experimental evidence at protein level: Swiss-Prot protein existence level 1. Antitoxin component of a type II toxin-antitoxin (TA) system involved in plasmid partition. Inhibits the anti-DNA gyrase activity of toxin ParE; reverses and restores gyrase catalytic activity in vitro. The parDE operon alone is capable of stabilizing an RK2-derived minireplicon under defined growth conditions in several different Gram- negative bacteria. It does so by the post-segregational killing (PSK) of plasmid-free cells, also referred to as a plasmid addiction system. Binds its own promoter, autor
   4320..5162    +  CDS            parB: PARB4_ECOLX - Protein predicted: Swiss-Prot protein existence level 4. Involved in plasmid partition. From Escherichia coli.
   5126..5782    +  CDS            parA: PARA4_ECOLX - Protein inferred from homology: Swiss-Prot protein existence level 3. Involved in plasmid partition. From Escherichia coli.
   5942..6028    -  terminator     rrnB T1 terminator: Escherichia coli rrnB; transcription terminator T1 from the E. coli rrnB gene
   6275..6988    +  CDS            superfolder GFP: GFP variant that folds robustly even when fused to poorly folded proteins (Pédelacq et al., 2006)
   7008..7030    +  CDS            lacZα (fragment): LacZα fragment of β-galactosidase; lacZ fragment
>Addgene plasmid #133178 | pOPS0537 | addgene full sequence | sequence record 275221 | Addgene NGS Result
CGCTCTTGGACTCCTGTTGATAGATCCAGTAATGACCTCAGAACTCCATCTGGATTTGTTCAGAACGCTC
GGTTGCCGCCGGGCGTTTTTTATTGGTGAGAATCCAGGCAATTGTGTCTCAAAATCTCTGATGTTACATT
GCACAAGATAAAAATATATCATCATGAACAATAAAACTGTCTGCTTACATAAACAGTAATACAAGGGGTG
TTATGAGCCATATTCAGCGTGAAACGAGCTGTAGCCGTCCGCGTCTGAACAGCAACATGGATGCGGATCT
GTATGGCTATAAATGGGCGCGTGATAACGTGGGTCAGAGCGGCGCGACCATTTATCGTCTGTATGGCAAA
CCGGATGCGCCGGAACTGTTTCTGAAACATGGCAAAGGCAGCGTGGCGAACGATGTGACCGATGAAATGG
TGCGTCTGAACTGGCTGACCGAATTTATGCCGCTGCCGACCATTAAACATTTTATTCGCACCCCGGATGA
TGCGTGGCTGCTGACCACCGCGATTCCGGGCAAAACCGCGTTTCAGGTGCTGGAAGAATATCCGGATAGC
GGCGAAAACATTGTGGATGCGCTGGCCGTGTTTCTGCGTCGTCTGCATAGCATTCCGGTGTGCAACTGCC
CGTTTAACAGCGATCGTGTGTTTCGTCTGGCCCAGGCGCAGAGCCGTATGAACAACGGCCTGGTGGATGC
GAGCGATTTTGATGATGAACGTAACGGCTGGCCGGTGGAACAGGTGTGGAAAGAAATGCATAAACTGCTG
CCGTTTAGCCCGGATAGCGTGGTGACCCACGGCGATTTTAGCCTGGATAACCTGATTTTCGATGAAGGCA
AACTGATTGGCTGCATTGATGTGGGCCGTGTGGGCATTGCGGATCGTTATCAGGATCTGGCCATTCTGTG
GAACTGCCTGGGCGAATTTAGCCCGAGCCTGCAAAAACGTCTGTTTCAGAAATATGGCATTGATAATCCG
GATATGAACAAACTGCAATTTCATCTGATGCTGGATGAATTTTTCTAATAATTAATTGAACTACTTTTCC
GCTGCATAACCCTGCTTCGGGGTCATTATAGCGATTTTTTCGGTATATCCATCCTTTTTCGCACGATATA
CAGGATTTTGCCAAAGGGTTCGTGTAGACTTTCCTTGGTGTATCCAACGGCGTCAGCCGGGCAGGATAGG
TGAAGTAGGCCCACCCGCGAGCGGGTGTTCCTTCTTCACTGTCCCTTATTCGCACCTGGCGGTGCTCAAC
GGGAATCCTGCTCTGCGAGGCTGGCCGTAGGCCGGCCGCGATGCAGGTGGCTGCTGAACCCCCAGCCGGA
ACTGACCCCACAAGGCCCTAGCGTTTGCAATGCACCAGGTCATCATTGACCCAGGCGTGTTCCACCAGGC
CGCTGCCTCGCAACTCTTCGCAGGCTTCGCCGACCTGCTCGCGCCACTTCTTCACGCGGGTGGAATCCGA
TCCGCACATGAGGCGGAAGGTTTCCAGCTTGAGCGGGTACGGCTCCCGGTGCGAGCTGAAATAGTCGAAC
ATCCGTCGGGCCGTCGGCGACAGCTTGCGGTACTTCTCCCATATGAATTTCGTGTAGTGGTCGCCAGCAA
ACAGCACGACGATTTCCTCGTCGATCAGGACCTGGCAACGGGACGTTTTCTTGCCACGGTCCAGGACGCG
GAAGCGGTGCAGCAGCGACACCGATTCCAGGTGCCCAACGCGGTCGGACGTGAAGCCCATCGCCGTCGCC
TGTAGGCGCGACAGGCATTCCTCGGCCTTCGTGTAATACCGGCCATTGATCGACCAGCCCAGGTCCTGGC
AAAGCTCGTAGAACGTGAAGGTGATCGGCTCGCCGATAGGGGTGCGCTTCGCGTACTCCAACACCTGCTG
CCACACCAGTTCGTCATCGTCGGCCCGCAGCTCGACGCCGGTGTAGGTGATCTTCACGTCCTTGTTGACG
TGGAAAATGACCTTGTTTTGCAGCGCCTCGCGCGGGATTTTCTTGTTGCGCGTGGTGAACAGGGCAGAGC
GGGCCGTGTCGTTTGGCATCGCTCGCATCGTGTCCGGCCACGGCGCAATATCGAACAAGGAAAGCTGCAT
TTCCTTGATCTGCTGCTTCGTGTGTTTCAGCAACGCGGCCTGCTTGGCTTCGCTGACCTGTTTTGCCAGG
TCCTCGCCGGCGGTTTTTCGCTTCTTGGTCGTCATAGTTCCTCGCGTGTCGATGGTCATCGACTTCGCCA
AACCTGCCGCCTCCTGTTCGAGCCGACGCGAACGCTCCACGGCGGCCGATGGCGCGGGCAGGGCAGGGGG
AGCCAGTTGCACGCTGTCGCGCTCGATCTTGGCCGTAGCTTGCTGGACTATCGAGCCGACGGACTGGAAG
GTTTCGCGGGGCGCACGCATGACGGTGCGGCTTGCGATGGTTTCGGCATCCTCGGCGGAAAACCCCGCGT
CGATCAGTTCTTGCCTGTATGCCTTCCGGTCAAACGTCCGATTCATTCACCCTCCTTGCGGGATTGCCCC
GGAATTAATTCCCCGGATCGATCCGTCGATCTTGATCCCCTGCGCCATCAGATCCTTGGCGGCAAGAAAG
CCATCCAGTTTACTTTGCAGGGCTTCCCAACCTTACCAGAGGGCGCCCCAGCTGGCAATTCCGGTTCGCT
TGCTGTCCATAAAACCGCCCAGTCTAGCTATCGCCATGTAAGCCCACTGCAAGCTACCTGCTTTCTCTTT
GCGCTTGCGTTTTCCCTTGTCCAGATAGCCCAGTAGCTGACATTCATCCGGGGTCAGCACCGTTTCTGCG
GACTGGCTTTCTACGTGGCTGCCATTTTTGGGGTGAGGCCGTTCGCGGCCGAGGGGCGCAGCCCCTGGGG
GGATGGGAGGCCCGCGTTAGCGGGCCGGGAGGGTTCGAGAAGGGGGGGCACCCCCCTTCGGCGTGCGCGG
TCACGCGCACAGGGCGCAGCCCTGGTTAAAAACAAGGTTTATAAATATTGGTTTAAAAGCAGGTTAAAAG
ACAGGTTAGCGGTGGCCGAAAAACGGGCGGAAACCCTTGCAAATGCTGGATTTTCTGCCTGTGGACAGCC
CCTCAAATGTCAATAGGTGCGCCCCTCATCTGTCAGCACTCTGCCCCTCAAGTGTCAAGGATCGCGCCCC
TCATCTGTCAGTAGTCGCGCCCCTCAAGTGTCAATACCGCAGGGCACTTATCCCCAGGCTTGTCCACATC
ATCTGTGGGAAACTCGCGTAAAATCAGGCGTTTTCGCCGATTTGCGAGGCTGGCCAGCTCCACGTCGCCG
GCCGAAATCGAGCCTGCCCCTCATCTGTCAACGCCGCGCCGGGTGAGTCGGCCCCTCAAGTGTCAACGTC
CGCCCCTCATCTGTCAGTGAGGGCCAAGTTTTCCGCGAGGTATCCACAACGCCGGCGGCCCTACATGGCT
CTGCTGTAGTGAGTGGGTTGCGCTCCGGCAGCGGTCCTGATCCCCCGCAGAAAAAAAGGATCTCAAGAAG
ATCCTTTGATCTTTTCTACATTACTGCATGAGCTTGTGGAAGTGTGCTGAGCATAAATGATTCTCCTAGC
TGTTCTTTGGGTAAGTACGCCATCAGGACGTTGTGAGTGGCGCGATTTTTAGCGGCTGAAATCAGCCCTT
GAGCCTGTCGGCAAGTCGCGTCATGAGGTCCATGCGCTCATGCAGGATCGCCACGACCAACGCGGGTTCG
CCCGCACGCGGCAGGCAAAAAACGTAGTGGTGTTCGCAGCGGGCCATCCGCAGCGCGGGAAAGAGTTCGC
TCATGTCCTTAAACGGGCCTTCGCCGGCGGCAAGCCTGGCTATGCCCTGTTCCAGCTTAGCGATATAGCG
GCGCACCTGCGCCGCGCCCCACTCCCGGCGCGTGTAGCGGATGATGCCGCGTAGATCGGCTTCGGCCTCA
GCCGTGAGGATGTAGGCCGTCAAGCGCGATCCCCGCTGAGTTCTTCATCAAGAATTTCGCCGACGCTCTT
GGTGGACACCTTGCCGGCAAGCCCATCGTTGATGCGGTTCCCCAGCATGGTTTTCAGTTCCTGCCATGCC
TGATCGGCATCAGCGTCACCGGGGAACAGACGTTCGAGGGCGTATTGCTTAATGGTCTTGCCCTGCAAGG
CGGCCAGGGCTTTCAGGCTCTGGTGCTGCTGGTCCGTCATGTCGATTGTCAGGCGGCTCATTGGATAACC
TCCATAAAATACACGTAACCACATTAGCACATATGTGGGCGTGAGGCTACAGCGCGAGGCGCATTAAGGT
CGGGAAAATGCGCTAGGCGCATTTAAATTGCGTATTGCTGTAATGCGCCATGCCGGCTAGACTAGGCCCA
AATGGGTATACCCAATTTGACCAAGGGGGACGCGATGAGGGCGGCCAAGCACTACCGACAACTTCTATCC
ATCGACTTCAACATCGAGGCGCTGGCCTTCGTGCCTGGACCCGACGGCACACGCGGCCGGCGCATCCACG
TCCTGGGGCGCGAGGTCCGCGACCGGCCCGGCCTGGTCGAGTACCTTTCGCCGGCGTTCGGCTCGCGGGT
GGCGCTGGACGGCTACTGCAAGGCCAATTTCGATGCAGTGCTGCACCTGGCGTACCCCGATCATCAGCAA
TGGGGCCACGCATGAAGCGCCGAAGCTACGCCATGCTGCGCGCCGCTGCCGCGCTGGCCGTCCTGGTCGT
TGCCTCGCCGGCATGGGCCGAGCTGCGCGGCGAGGTCGTGCGCATCATCGACGGCGACACCATCGACGTG
CTGGTAGACAAGCAGCCGGTGCGCGTGCGCCTGGTGGACATTGACGCGCCGGAAAAGCGGCAAGCCTTCG
GCGAACGTGCGCGCCAGGCGCTGGCCGGCATGGTGTTCCGCCGGCACGTCCTGGTCGACGAGAAGGACAC
CGACCGTTACGGCCGCACGCTGGGCACCGTCTGGGTCAACATGGAGCTGGCCAGCCGGCCGCCGCAGCCG
CGCAACGTCAACGCCGCGATGGTTCACCAGGGCATGGCGTGGGCCTATCGCTTCCACGGCCGCGCGGCCG
ACCCTGAAATGCTGCGGCTCGAACAGGAGGCGCGAGGCAAGCGCGTCGGCCTCTGGTCCGATCCGCACGC
CGTCGAGCCGTGGAAATGGCGACGCGAGAGCAACAACCGGAGGGACGAAGGTTGAAGGTCGCCCGCATCT
ACCTGCGCGCCAGTACGGACGAGCAGAATCTTGAACGCCAGGAGAGCCTTGTAGCGGCCACGCGGGCCGC
CGGGTACTACGTCGCCGGCATCTACCGCGAGAAGGCGTCCGGCGCACGCGCCGACCGGCCCGAGCTGCTG
CGCATGATCGCGGACCTGCAACCTGGTGAAGTCGTCGTTGCGGAGAAGATCGACCGCATCAGCCGCTTGC
CGTTGGCCGAGGCCGAGCGCCTGGTTGCGTCGATCCGGGCCAAAGGGGCCAAGCTGGCCGTGCCTGGCGT
GGTGGACCTGTCGGAGCTGGCCGCCGAGGCGAACGGAGTGGCGAAAATCGTTCTGGAATCCGTCCAGGAC
ATGCTTTTGAAGCTCGCCTTGCAGATGGCCCGCGACGACTACGAGGATCGGCGCGAGCGTCAACGTCAGG
GTGTCCAGTTGGCGAAGGCCGCCGGCCGCTACACCGGCCGCAAACGTGACGCCGGCATGCACGACCGCAT
CATCACGCTTCGCTCCGGCGGATCGAGCATTGCCAAGACGGCCAAGCTGGTCGGATGCAGCCCGAGCCAG
GTCAAACGAGTGTGGGCGGCCTGGAACGCGCAGCAGCAAAAATAAAGCCGGGCAGTGCCCGGCTTTTCTC
ACCTTTTCGCGTCCCGCAGGGCCGCTGCGAGCGCCCTACCTAGATCCTCGCTTTCCCCCTCGGTGTAGTC
CGGCCAGGGCACGAAGGGCGCGGATGCGAACCTGTTGAGCAGGTCAGATCTAGGGCGGCGGATTTGTCCT
ACTCAGGAGAGCGTTCACCGACAAACAACAGATAAAACGAAAGGCCCAGTCTTTCGACTGAGCCTTTCGT
TTTATTTGATGCCTGCCGAATTCGGATCCGGAGCTCGACACGACATTGTCGTCACCTTTGTCGGGTCCGC
GACAAGCTTTTTGTTCCTCGATCCCGTATGTTTTCGCCTAAATATCTGAAACAGCAGCAAATTATTTTTC
GTTAGCTCAATCGGCCCACTTGGCACGAGTCTTGAAATTTATTGCGAGGCGGCGGAGCTGCCGGCCGCAT
CCGTGCGGCATAACCACGGTTGTGAACAAATGAAGGAAGGCCAAATGCGTAAAGGCGAAGAGCTGTTCAC
TGGTGTCGTCCCTATTCTGGTGGAACTGGATGGTGATGTCAACGGTCATAAGTTTTCCGTGCGTGGCGAG
GGTGAAGGTGACGCAACTAATGGTAAACTGACGCTGAAGTTCATCTGTACTACTGGTAAACTGCCGGTAC
CTTGGCCGACTCTGGTAACGACGCTGACTTATGGTGTTCAGTGCTTTGCTCGTTATCCGGACCATATGAA
GCAGCATGACTTCTTCAAGTCCGCCATGCCGGAAGGCTATGTGCAGGAACGCACGATTTCCTTTAAGGAT
GACGGCACGTACAAAACGCGTGCGGAAGTGAAATTTGAAGGCGATACCCTGGTAAACCGCATTGAGCTGA
AAGGCATTGACTTTAAAGAAGATGGCAATATCCTGGGCCATAAGCTGGAATACAATTTTAACAGCCACAA
TGTTTACATCACCGCCGATAAACAAAAAAATGGCATTAAAGCGAATTTTAAAATTCGCCACAACGTTGAG
GATGGCAGCGTGCAGCTGGCTGATCACTACCAGCAAAACACTCCAATCGGTGATGGTCCTGTTCTGCTGC
CAGACAATCACTATCTGAGCACGCAAAGCGTTCTGTCTAAAGATCCGAACGAGAAACGCGATCATATGGT
TCTGCTGGAGTTCGTAACCGCAGCGGGCATCACGCATGGTATGGATGAACTGTACAAATGAGCTTTGTGA
ATTCGGACGTTTTACAACGTCGTGACTGGG
